>Addgene plasmid #130139 | pRDAX-391 HA UnaG[1] IRES UnaG[2] | depositor full sequence | sequence record 249517 | Full Sequence
TAGTTATTAATAGTAATCAATTACGGGGTCATTAGTTCATAGCCCATATATGGAGTTCCGCGTTACATAA
CTTACGGTAAATGGCCCGCCTGGCTGACCGCCCAACGACCCCCGCCCATTGACGTCAATAATGACGTATG
TTCCCATAGTAACGCCAATAGGGACTTTCCATTGACGTCAATGGGTGGAGTATTTACGGTAAACTGCCCA
CTTGGCAGTACATCAAGTGTATCATATGCCAAGTACGCCCCCTATTGACGTCAATGACGGTAAATGGCCC
GCCTGGCATTATGCCCAGTACATGACCTTATGGGACTTTCCTACTTGGCAGTACATCTACGTATTAGTCA
TCGCTATTACCATGGTGATGCGGTTTTGGCAGTACATCAATGGGCGTGGATAGCGGTTTGACTCACGGGG
ATTTCCAAGTCTCCACCCCATTGACGTCAATGGGAGTTTGTTTTGGCACCAAAATCAACGGGACTTTCCA
AAATGTCGTAACAACTCCGCCCCATTGACGCAAATGGGCGGTAGGCGTGTACGGTGGGAGGTCTATATAA
GCAGAGCTGGTTTAGTGAACCGTCAGATCCGCTAGCGCTACCGGACTCAGATCTCGAGCTCAAGCTTCGA
ATTCGCCACCATGTATCCCTATGATGTTCCAGACTATGCTGGAAGTGTCGAAAAGTTCGTGGGCACATGG
AAGATTGCCGATAGCCACAACTTCGGCGAATACCTCAAAGCTATAGGGGCACCAAAAGAGCTTAGCGATG
GTGGAGATGCGACAACTCCCACACTGTACATTAGCCAGAAAGACGGAGACAAGATGACTGTCAAGATCGA
GAATGGGCCTCCCACCTTTCTGGACACACAGGTTAAGTTCAAACTGGGTGAGGAGTTTGACGAGTTTCCC
AGTGATCGCAGGAAATAAGAATTCAGATCCGCCCCTCTCCCTCCCCCCCCCCTAACGTTACTGGCCGAAG
CCGCTTGGAATAAGGCCGGTGTGCGTTTGTCTATATGTTATTTTCCACCATATTGCCGTCTTTTGGCAAT
GTGAGGGCCCGGAAACCTGGCCCTGTCTTCTTGACGAGCATTCCTAGGGGTCTTTCCCCTCTCGCCAAAG
GAATGCAAGGTCTGTTGAATGTCGTGAAGGAAGCAGTTCCTCTGGTAGCTTCTTGAAGACAAACAACGTC
TGTAGCGACCCTTTGCAGGCAGCGGAACCCCCCACCTGGCGACAGGTGCCTCTGCGGCCAAAAGCCACGT
GTATAAGATACACCTGCAAAGGCGGCACAACCCCAGTGCCACGTTGTGAGTTGGATAGTTGTGGAAAGAG
TCAAATGGCTCTCCTCAAGCGTATTCAACAAGGGGCTGAAGGATGCCCAGAAGGTACCCCATTGTATGGG
ATCTGATCTGGGGCCTCGGTACACATGCTTTACATGTGTTTAGTCGAGGTTAAAAAAACGTCTAGGCCCC
CCGAACCACGGGGACGTGGTTTTCCTTTGAAAAACACGATGATAATATGGCCACAACCATGGGGGTGAAG
TCTGTGGTGAATCTGGTAGGCGAGAAACTCGTGTACGTCCAGAAGTGGGATGGGAAGGAAACCACGTATG
TGCGAGAGATCAAGGACGGGAAGTTGGTTGTCACCCTGACCATGGGCGATGTGGTTGCTGTGCGCTCATA
TCGGAGAGCCACTGAAACTGGTTACCCTTATGACGTGCCTGATTATGCCTAAGCGGCCGCGACTCTAGAT
CATAATCAGCCATACCACATTTGTAGAGGTTTTACTTGCTTTAAAAAACCTCCCACACCTCCCCCTGAAC
CTGAAACATAAAATGAATGCAATTGTTGTTGTTAACTTGTTTATTGCAGCTTATAATGGTTACAAATAAA
GCAATAGCATCACAAATTTCACAAATAAAGCATTTTTTTCACTGCATTCTAGTTGTGGTTTGTCCAAACT
CATCAATGTATCTTAAGGCGTAAATTGTAAGCGTTAATATTTTGTTAAAATTCGCGTTAAATTTTTGTTA
AATCAGCTCATTTTTTAACCAATAGGCCGAAATCGGCAAAATCCCTTATAAATCAAAAGAATAGACCGAG
ATAGGGT
[37 nt withheld, positions 2108-2144]
AAAGAACGTGGACTCCAACGTCAAAGG
[49 nt withheld, positions 2172-2220]
T
[91 nt withheld, positions 2222-2312]
G
[124 nt withheld, positions 2314-2437]
CAGGTGGCACTTTTCGGGGAAATGTGCGCGGAACCCCTATTTGTTTATTTTTCTAAATACATTCAAATAT
GTATCCGCTCATGAGACAATAACCCTGATAAATGCTTCAATAATATTGAAAAAGGAAGAGTCCTGAGGCG
GAAAGAACCAGCTGTGGAATGTGTGTCAGTTAGGGTGTGGAAAGTCCCCAGGCTCCCCAGCAGGCAGAAG
TATGCAAAGCATGCATCTCAATTAGTCAGCAACCAGGTGTGGAAAGTCCCCAGGCTCCCCAGCAGGCAGA
AGTATGCAAAGCATGCATCTCAATTAGTCAGCAACCATAGTCCCGCCCCTAACTCCGCCCATCCCGCCCC
TAACTCCGCCCAGTTCCGCCCATTCTCCGCCCCATGGCTGACTAATTTTTTTTATTTATGCAGAGGCCGA
GGCCGCCTCGGCCTCTGAGCTATTCCAGAAGTAGTGAGGAGGCTTTTTTGGAGGCCTAGGCTTTTGCAAA
GATCGATCAAGAGACAGGATGAGGATCGTTTCGCATGATTGAACAAGATGGATTGCACGCAGGTTCTCCG
GCCGCTTGGGTGGAGAGGCTATTCGGCTATGACTGGGCACAACAGACAATCGGCTGCTCTGATGCCGCCG
TGTTCCGGCTGTCAGCGCAGGGGCGCCCGGTTCTTTTTGTCAAGACCGACCTGTCCGGTGCCCTGAATGA
ACTGCAAGACGAGGCAGCGCGGCTATCGTGGCTGGCCACGACGGGCGTTCCTTGCGCAGCTGTGCTCGAC
GTTGTCACTGAAGCGGGAAGGGACTGGCTGCTATTGGGCGAAGTGCCGGGGCAGGATCTCCTGTCATCTC
ACCTTGCTCCTGCCGAGAAAGTATCCATCATGGCTGATGCAATGCGGCGGCTGCATACGCTTGATCCGGC
TACCTGCCCATTCGACCACCAAGCGAAACATCGCATCGAGCGAGCACGTACTCGGATGGAAGCCGGTCTT
GTCGATCAGGATGATCTGGACGAAGAGCATCAGGGGCTCGCGCCAGCCGAACTGTTCGCCAGGCTCAAGG
CGAGCATGCCCGACGGCGAGGATCTCGTCGTGACCCATGGCGATGCCTGCTTGCCGAATATCATGGTGGA
AAATGGCCGCTTTTCTGGATTCATCGACTGTGGCCGGCTGGGTGTGGCGGACCGCTATCAGGACATAGCG
TTGGCTACCCGTGATATTGCTGAAGAGCTTGGCGGCGAATGGGCTGACCGCTTCCTCGTGCTTTACGGTA
TCGCCGCTCCCGATTCGCAGCGCATCGCCTTCTATCGCCTTCTTGACGAGTTCTTCTGAGCGGGACTCTG
GGGTTCGAAATGACCGACCAAGCGACGCCCAACCTGCCATCACGAGATTTCGATTCCACCGCCGCCTTCT
ATGAAAGGTTGGGCTTCGGAATCGTTTTCCGGGACGCCGGCTGGATGATCCTCCAGCGCGGGGATCTCAT
GCTGGAGTTCTTCGCCCACCCTAGGGGGAGGCTAACTGAAACACGGAAGGAGACAATACCGGAAGGAACC
CGCGCTATGACGGCAATAAAAAGACAGAATAAAACGCACGGTGTTGGGTCGTTTGTTCATAAACGCGGGG
TTCGGTCCCAGGGCTGGCACTCTGTCGATACCCCACCGAGACCCCATTGGGGCCAATACGCCCGCGTTTC
TTCCTTTTCCCCACCCCACCCCCCAAGTTCGGGTGAAGGCCCAGGGCTCGCAGCCAACGTCGGGGCGGCA
GGCCCTGCCATAGCCTCAGGTTACTCATATATACTTTAGATTGATTTAAAACTTCATTTTTAATTTAAAA
GGATCTAGGTGAAGATCCTTTTTGATAATCTCATGACCAAAATCCCTTAACGTGAGTTTTCGTTCCACTG
AGCGTCAGACCCCGTAGAAAAGATCAAAGGATCTTCTTGAGATCCTTTTTTTCTGCGCGTAATCTGCTGC
TTGCAAACAAAAAAACCACCGCTACCAGCGGTGGTTTGTTTGCCGGATCAAGAGCTACCAACTCTTTTTC
CGAAGGTAACTGGCTTCAGCAGAGCGCAGATACCAAATACTGTCCTTCTAGTGTAGCCGTAGTTAGGCCA
CCACTTCAAGAACTCTGTAGCACCGCCTACATACCTCGCTCTGCTAATCCTGTTACCAGTGGCTGCTGCC
AGTGGCGATAAGTCGTGTCTTACCGGGTTGGACTCAAGACGATAGTTACCGGATAAGGCGCAGCGGTCGG
GCTGAACGGGGGGTTCGTGCACACAGCCCAGCTTGGAGCGAACGACCTACACCGAACTGAGATACCTACA
GCGTGAGCTATGAGAAAGCGCCACGCTTCCCGAAGGGAGAAAGGCGGACAGGTATCCGGTAAGCGGCAGG
GTCGGAACAGGAGAGCGCACGAGGGAGCTTCCAGGGGGAAACGCCTGGTATCTTTATAGTCCTGTCGGGT
TTCGCCACCTCTGACTTGAGCGTCGATTTTTGTGATGCTCGTCAGGGGGGCGGAGCCTATGGAAAAACGC
CAGCAACGCGGCCTTTTTACGGTTCCTGGCCTTTTGCTGGCCTTTTGCTCACATGTTCTTTCCTGCGTTA
TCCCCTGATTCTGTGGATAACCGTATTACCGCCATGCAT
Features (pLannotate 1.2.2; 17 found; start..end, strand, type, name):
     61..364     +  enhancer       CMV enhancer: human cytomegalovirus immediate early enhancer
    365..568     +  promoter       CMV promoter: human cytomegalovirus (CMV) immediate early promoter
    591..634     +  misc_feature   MCS (fragment): multiple cloning site
    683..925     +  CDS            PMP2 (fragment): MYP2_PIG - Experimental evidence at protein level: Swiss-Prot protein existence level 1. May play a role in lipid transport protein in Schwann cells. May bind cholesterol (By similarity). From Sus scrofa (Pig).
    942..1528    +  misc_feature   IRES2: internal ribosome entry site (IRES) of the encephalomyocarditis virus (EMCV)
   1538..1690    +  CDS            Fabp7 (fragment): FABP7_RAT - Also known as Blbp. Experimental evidence at protein level: Swiss-Prot protein existence level 1. B-FABP could be involved in the transport of a so far unknown hydrophobic ligand with potential morphogenic activity during CNS development. It is required for the establishment of the radial glial fiber system in developing brain, a system that is necessary for the migration of immature neurons to establish cortical layers. From Rattus norvegicus (Rat).
   1712..1728    +  CDS            3xHA (fragment): three tandem HA epitope tags
   1748..1831    +  CDS            large T antigen (fragment): large T antigen from SV40 (simian virus 40)
   1854..1975    +  polyA_signal   SV40 poly(A) signal: SV40 polyadenylation signal
   2009..2437    -  rep_origin     f1 ori (sequence partly withheld): f1 bacteriophage origin of replication; arrow indicates direction of (+) strand synthesis
   2464..2568    +  promoter       AmpR promoter: bla
   2570..2927    +  promoter       SV40 promoter: SV40 enhancer and early promoter
   2962..3756    +  CDS            NeoR/KanR: aminoglycoside phosphotransferase from Tn5; aph(3')-II (or nptII); confers resistance to neomycin, kanamycin, and G418 (Geneticin®)
   3777..3929    +  CDS            ble (fragment): BLE_KLEPN - Experimental evidence at protein level: Swiss-Prot protein existence level 1. Binding protein with a strong affinity to the bleomycin family of antibiotics. Binds to CL990; an antimitotic-antibiotic compound. From Klebsiella pneumoniae.
   3988..4035    +  polyA_signal   HSV TK poly(A) signal: herpes simplex virus thymidine kinase polyadenylation signal (Cole and Stacy, 1985)
   4126..4142    -  polyA_signal   bGH poly(A) signal (fragment): bovine growth hormone polyadenylation signal
   4364..4952    +  rep_origin     ori: high-copy-number ColE1/pMB1/pBR322/pUC origin of replication
