[The description below was written by a language model from this plasmid's Addgene catalogue record and pLannotate feature annotations shown in this document.]
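Description:
pRDAX-391 HA UnaG[1] IRES UnaG[2] is a mammalian expression plasmid built on the Clontech pEGFP-N1 backbone and intended as an assay vector for protein–protein interaction studies by bimolecular or trimolecular fluorescence complementation (BiFC/TriFC). It is propagated in E. coli at high copy from a ColE1/pUC-type origin and also carries an f1 phage origin. A single NeoR/KanR (Tn5 aminoglycoside phosphotransferase) gene is placed behind both a bacterial bla promoter and the SV40 enhancer/early promoter and is terminated by the HSV TK polyadenylation signal. It therefore gives kanamycin resistance in bacteria and can support G418 selection in mammalian cells.

The payload is a bicistronic cassette driven by the human CMV immediate-early enhancer and promoter, followed by a remnant of the multiple cloning site. Two short coding segments flank an EMCV IRES. The automated annotation labels them as fragments of fatty-acid-binding proteins (PMP2 and Fabp7). This most likely reflects homology, since UnaG is a fatty-acid-binding-protein family member, and the segments correspond by position to the split halves UnaG[1] and UnaG[2] named in the plasmid title. The IRES allows both fragments to be translated from one transcript, so that fluorescence is reconstituted only when partners fused to the halves bring them together.

A short HA epitope match and a small SV40 large T antigen fragment, possibly a nuclear localisation sequence, lie downstream of the second fragment, ahead of the SV40 poly(A) signal. The title, by contrast, lists HA before UnaG[1]. The record gives mouse as the insert species, although UnaG is generally known as an eel-derived protein. The cloning sites are not stated.
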