Addgene plasmid #130139: pRDAX-391 HA UnaG[1] IRES UnaG[2]
Purpose: PPI (BiFC/TriFC) assay vector
Depositing lab: Gary Lewin. Depositing organization: Max-Delbrueck-Centrum fuer Molekulare Medizin (MDC).
Backbone
  Vector backbone: pEGFP-N1 U55762 Clontech
  Vector type: Mammalian Expression
Growth in bacteria
  Bacterial resistance: Kanamycin, 50 μg/mL
  Growth temperature: 37°C
  Growth strain: DH5alpha
  Copy number: High Copy
Gene/Insert
  Gene/Insert name: UnaG
  Species: M. musculus (mouse)
  Cloning method: Restriction Enzyme; 5′ cloning site unknown (unknown if destroyed); 3′ cloning site unknown (unknown if destroyed)
Terms and licenses: Academic/Nonprofit Terms; Industry Terms: Not Available to Industry
How to cite: pRDAX-391 HA UnaG[1] IRES UnaG[2] was a gift from Gary Lewin (Addgene plasmid # 130139 ; http://n2t.net/addgene:130139 ; RRID:Addgene_130139)
